>Addgene plasmid #160909 | UBQ:RUBY | addgene full sequence | sequence record 419128 | Addgene NGS Result
AAAGTACTTTAAAGTACTTTGATCCCGAGGGGAACCCTGTGGTTGGCATGCACATACAAATGGACGAACG
GATAAACCTTTTCACGCCCTTTTAAATATCCGATTATTCTAATAAACGCTCTTTTCTCTTAGGTTTACCC
GCCAATATATCCTGTCAAACACTGATAGTTTCTGCAGTGCAGCGTGACCCGGTCGTGCCCCTCTCTAGAG
ATAATGAGCATTGCATGTCTAAGTTATAAAAAATTACCACATATTTTTTTTGTCACACTTGTTTGAAGTG
CAGTTTATCTATCTTTATACATATATTTAAACTTTACTCTACGAATAATATAATCTATAGTACTACAATA
ATATCAGTGTTTTAGAGAATCATATAAATGAACAGTTAGACATGGTCTAAAGGACAATTGAGTATTTTGA
CAACAGGACTCTACAGTTTTATCTTTTTAGTGTGCATGTGTTCTCCTTTTTTTTTGCAAATAGCTTCACC
TATATAATACTTCATCCATTTTATTAGTACATCCATTTAGGGTTTAGGGTTAATGGTTTTTATAGACTAA
TTTTTTTAGTACATCTATTTTATTCTATTTTAGCCTCTAAATTAAGAAAACTAAAACTCTATTTTAGTTT
TTTTATTTAATAATTTAGATATAAAATAGAATAAAATAAAGTGACTAAAAATTAAACAAATACCCTTTAA
GAAATTAAAAAAACTAAGGAAACATTTTTCTTGTTTCGAGTAGATAATGCCAGCCTGTTAAACGCCGTCG
ACGAGTCTAACGGACACCAACCAGCGAACCAGCAGCGTCGCGTCGGGCCAAGCGAAGCAGACGGCACGGC
ATCTCTGTCGCTGCCTCTGGACCCCTCTCGAGAGTTCCGCTCCACCGTTGGACTTGCGTGGCGGAGCGGC
AGACGTGAGCCGGCACGGCAGGCGGCCTCCTCCTCCTCTCACGGCACCGGCAGCTACGGGGGATTCCTTT
CCCACCGCTCCTTCGCTTTCCCTTCCTCGCCCGCCGTAATAAATAGACACCCCCTCCACACCCTCTTTCC
CCAACCTCGTGTTGTTCGGAGCGCACACACACACAACCAGATCTCCCCCAAATCCACCCGTCGGCACCTC
CGCTTCAAGGTACGCCGCTCGTCCTCCCCCCCCCCCTCTCTACCTTCTCTAGATCGGCGTTCCGGTCCAT
GGTTAGGGCCCGGTAGTTCTACTTCTGTTCATGTTTGTGTTAGATCCGTGTTTGTGTTAGATCCGTGCTG
CTAGCGTTCGTACACGGATGCGACCTGTACGTCAGACACGTTCTGATTGCTAACTTGCCAGTGTTTCTCT
TTGGGGAATCCTGGGATGGCTCTAGCCGTTCCGCAGACGGGATCGATTTCATGATTTTTTTTGTTTCGTT
GCATAGGGTTTGGTTTGCCCTTTTCCTTTATTTCAATATATGCCGTGCACTTGTTTGTCGGGTCATCTTT
TCATGCTTTTTTTTGTCTTGGTTGTGATGATGTGGTCTGGTTGGGCGGTCGTTCTAGATCGGAGTAGAAT
TCTGTTTCAAACTACCTGGTGGATTTATTAATTTTGGATCTGTATGTGTGTGCCATACATATTCATAGTT
ACGAATTGAAGATGATGGATGGAAATATCGATCTAGGATAGGTATACATGTTGATGCGGGTTTTACTGAT
GCATATACAGAGATGCTTTTTGTTCGCTTGGTTGTGATGATGTGGTGTGGTTGGGCGGTCGTTCATTCGT
TCTAGATCGGAGTAGAATACTGTTTCAAACTACCTGGTGTATTTATTAATTTTGGAACTGTATGTGTGTG
TCATACATCTTCATAGTTACGAGTTTAAGATGGATGGAAATATCGATCTAGGATAGGTATACATGTTGAT
GTGGGTTTTACTGATGCATATACATGATGGCATATGCAGCATCTATTCATATGCTCTAACCTTGAGTACC
TATCTATTATAATAAACAAGTATGTTTTATAATTATTTTGATCTTGATATACTTGGATGATGGCATATGC
AGCAGCTATATGTGGATTTTTTTAGCCCTGCCTTCATACGCTATTTATTTGCTTGGTACTGTTTCTTTTG
TCGATGCTCACCCTGTTGTTTGGTGTTACTTCTGCAGAAACTAGTATGGATCATGCGACCCTCGCCATGA
TCCTCGCGATCTGGTTCATCAGCTTCCACTTCATCAAGCTGCTGTTCTCCCAGCAGACCACCAAGCTGCT
TCCGCCAGGACCAAAGCCGCTTCCGATCATCGGCAACATCCTTGAGGTGGGCAAGAAGCCGCATCGGTCC
TTCGCCAACCTCGCCAAGATTCACGGCCCACTCATTTCCCTCAGACTCGGCTCTGTGACCACCATCGTTG
TGTCCTCTGCCGACGTGGCCAAAGAGATGTTCCTCAAGAAGGATCACCCGCTCTCCAACCGCACGATCCC
GAATAGTGTTACAGCCGGCGACCACCACAAGCTCACCATGTCTTGGCTCCCGGTGTCTCCGAAGTGGCGC
AACTTCCGCAAGATTACCGCCGTGCATCTGCTCTCCCCACAGAGACTCGATGCCTGCCAGACATTCAGGC
ACGCCAAGGTGCAGCAGCTCTACGAGTACGTTCAAGAGTGCGCCCAGAAAGGCCAGGCCGTGGATATTGG
CAAGGCCGCCTTTACGACCAGCCTCAACCTCCTCAGCAAGCTGTTCTTCAGCGTCGAGCTGGCGCACCAC
AAGTCCCATACCAGCCAAGAGTTCAAAGAGCTGATCTGGAACATCATGGAAGATATAGGCAAGCCGAACT
ACGCCGACTACTTCCCGATTCTCGGCTGCGTTGACCCATCTGGCATTAGAAGAAGGCTCGCCTGCTCCTT
CGACAAGCTGATCGCCGTGTTCCAGGGCATCATCTGCGAGAGACTCGCCCCAGATTCCTCCACCACAACT
ACCACCACCACCGACGACGTGCTCGATGTGCTCCTCCAGCTGTTCAAGCAGAACGAGCTGACGATGGGCG
AGATCAACCACCTCCTCGTGGACATCTTCGACGCCGGCACCGATACCACATCCTCCACATTCGAGTGGGT
GATGACCGAGCTGATCCGCAATCCAGAGATGATGGAAAAGGCCCAAGAGGAAATCAAGCAGGTCCTCGGC
AAGGACAAGCAGATCCAAGAGTCCGACATCATCAACCTGCCGTACCTCCAGGCGATCATCAAAGAGACAC
TCCGCCTCCATCCGCCGACCGTGTTCTTGCTCCCAAGAAAGGCCGACACCGATGTCGAGCTGTACGGCTA
CATCGTGCCGAAGGATGCCCAGATCCTCGTGAACCTCTGGGCCATTGGCAGGGACCCAAACGCCTGGCAG
AACGCCGATATTTTCAGCCCAGAGCGCTTCATCGGCTGCGAGATCGATGTTAAGGGCCGCGATTTCGGCC
TCCTTCCATTTGGCGCTGGCCGCAGAATTTGCCCAGGCATGAATCTCGCCATCAGGATGCTCACCCTCAT
GCTCGCCACACTCCTCCAGTTCTTCAACTGGAAGCTCGAAGGCGACATCTCCCCGAAGGACCTCGACATG
GACGAGAAGTTCGGCATTGCGCTCCAAAAGACCAAGCCGCTCAAGCTCATCCCGATTCCGCGCTACGGTA
GCGGAGCTACCAATTTTAGCCTCCTTAAGCAGGCAGGTGATGTAGAAGAGAACCCCGGGCCTATGAAGAT
GATGAACGGCGAGGACGCCAACGACCAGATGATCAAAGAGTCCTTCTTCATCACCCACGGCAACCCGATC
CTCACCGTCGAGGATACACATCCGCTCAGGCCGTTCTTCGAGACATGGCGCGAGAAGATTTTCTCCAAGA
AGCCGAAGGCCATCCTCATCATCTCCGGCCACTGGGAGACAGTGAAGCCAACCGTGAACGCCGTGCACAT
CAACGACACCATCCACGACTTCGACGACTACCCAGCCGCCATGTACCAGTTCAAGTACCCAGCTCCAGGC
GAGCCAGAGCTTGCGAGAAAGGTGGAAGAGATCCTCAAGAAGTCCGGGTTCGAGACAGCCGAGACAGACC
AAAAGAGGGGCCTTGATCACGGCGCCTGGGTTCCACTCATGCTCATGTATCCAGAGGCGGACATCCCGGT
GTGCCAGCTCTCAGTTCAGCCACATCTCGACGGCACCTACCACTACAATCTCGGCAGAGCCCTCGCGCCG
CTCAAGAATGATGGCGTGCTCATTATTGGCTCCGGCAGCGCCACACATCCACTCGATGAGACACCGCACT
ACTTCGATGGTGTTGCCCCTTGGGCCGCTGCCTTCGATTCTTGGCTTAGGAAGGCCCTCATCAACGGCCG
CTTCGAGGAAGTGAACATCTACGAGAGCAAGGCCCCGAACTGGAAGCTCGCCCATCCATTTCCAGAGCAC
TTCTACCCGCTCCACGTTGTGCTCGGCGCTGCTGGTGAAAAGTGGAAGGCCGAGCTGATCCACTCCTCCT
GGGATCATGGCACACTTTGCCACGGCTCCTACAAGTTCACCTCCGCCGGATCCGGAGCAACCAACTTTAG
CCTGCTCAAGCAAGCAGGAGATGTTGAGGAAAATCCTGGCCCCATGACCGCCATCAAGATGAACACCAAC
GGCGAGGGCGAGACACAGCACATCCTCATGATCCCGTTCATGGCGCAGGGCCACCTCAGGCCATTTCTCG
AACTCGCCATGTTCCTCTACAAGCGCTCCCACGTGATCATCACCCTGCTCACAACTCCGCTCAATGCCGG
CTTCCTCAGGCACCTCCTTCACCACCATTCCTACTCCTCCAGCGGCATCAGGATCGTCGAGCTGCCATTC
AACTCCACCAACCACGGACTCCCACCGGGCATCGAGAACACCGATAAGCTCACACTCCCGCTCGTGGTGT
CCCTCTTCCATTCCACCATCAGCCTCGATCCGCACCTCCGCGATTACATCTCCAGGCATTTCAGCCCAGC
CAGGCCACCACTCTGCGTGATCCATGATGTGTTCCTCGGCTGGGTTGACCAGGTGGCCAAGGATGTGGGC
TCTACAGGCGTGGTGTTCACAACAGGCGGCGCTTATGGCACATCCGCCTACGTGTCCATCTGGAACGATC
TCCCGCACCAGAACTACTCCGACGACCAAGAGTTCCCGCTGCCAGGCTTCCCAGAGAACCATAAGTTCCG
CAGGTCCCAGCTCCATCGGTTCCTCAGATATGCCGACGGCTCCGACGATTGGTCCAAGTATTTCCAGCCG
CAGCTCCGCCAGTCCATGAAGTCTTTTGGCTGGCTCTGCAACTCCGTGGAAGAGATCGAGACACTCGGCT
TCTCCATCCTCCGCAACTACACCAAGCTGCCGATCTGGGGCATCGGCCCACTTATTGCTTCCCCAGTGCA
GCACTCCTCCTCCGACAACAATTCAACAGGCGCCGAGTTCGTGCAGTGGCTCAGCCTCAAAGAGCCGGAC
TCCGTCCTCTACATCTCCTTCGGCTCCCAGAACACGATCAGCCCGACGCAGATGATGGAACTCGCTGCTG
GCCTTGAGTCCTCCGAGAAGCCATTCCTCTGGGTGATCAGAGCCCCGTTCGGCTTCGACATCAACGAAGA
GATGCGCCCAGAGTGGCTGCCAGAGGGCTTTGAGGAACGCATGAAGGTGAAGAAACAGGGCAAGCTCGTG
TACAAGCTCGGCCCGCAGCTTGAGATCCTCAACCATGAATCCATCGGCGGCTTTCTCACCCACTGCGGAT
GGAACAGCATCCTTGAGTCTCTTCGCGAGGGCGTTCCGATGCTTGGATGGCCACTTGCTGCCGAGCAGGC
CTACAACCTCAAGTACCTCGAAGATGAGATGGGCGTCGCGGTTGAGCTTGCTAGAGGCCTCGAAGGCGAG
ATCTCCAAAGAGAAGGTCAAGCGCATCGTCGAGATGATCCTTGAGCGCAACGAGGGCTCCAAAGGCTGGG
AGATGAAGAATCGCGCCGTGGAAATGGGCAAAAAGCTCAAGGACGCCGTGAACGAGGAAAAAGAGCTGAA
GGGCTCCTCCGTGAAGGCGATCGACGATTTCCTCGACGCCGTCATGCAGGCCAAACTTGAGCCAAGCCTC
CAGTGATAGTGAATATGAAGATGAAGATGAAATATTTGGTGTGTCAAATAAAAAGGTTGTGTGCTTAAGT
TTGTGTTTTTTTCTTGGCTTGTTGTGTTATGAATTTGTGGCTTTTTCTAATATTAAATGAATGTAACATC
TCATTATAATGAATAAACAAATGTTTCTATAATCCATTGTGAATGTTTTGTTGGATCTCTTCTCCAGCAT
ATAACTACTGTATGTGCTATGGTATGGACTATGGAATATGATTAAAGATAAGACCTAACTGAGTAAGCTA
GCTTGTTCGAGTATTATGGCATTGGGAAAACTGTTTTTCTTGTACCATTTGTTGTGCTTGTAATTTACTG
TGTTTTTTATTCGGTTTTCGCTATCGAACTGTGAAATGGAAATGGATGGAGAAGAGTTAATGAATGATAT
GGTCCTTTTGTTCATTCTCAAATTAATATTATTTGTTTTTTCTCTTATTTGTTGTGTGTTGAATTTGAAA
TTATAAGAGATATGCAAACATTTTGTTTTGAGTAAAAATGTGTCAAATCGTGGCCTCTAATGACCGAAGT
TAATATGAGGAGTAAAACACTAGATCCCCAAACAAGCTTGAAACTGAAGGCGGGAAACGACAATCTGATC
ATGAGCGGAGAATTAAGGGAGTCACGTTATGACCCCCGCCGATGACGCGGGACAAGCCGTTTTACGTTTG
GAACTGACAGAACCGCAACGTTGAAGGAGCCACTCAGCCGCGGGTTTCTGGAGTTTAATGAGCTAAGCAC
ATACGTCAGAAACCATTATTGCGCGTTCAAAAGTCGCCTAAGGTCACTATCAGCTAGCAAATATTTCTTG
TCAAAAATGCTCCACTGACGTTCCATAAATTCCCCTCGGTATCCAATTAGAGTCTCATATTCACTCTCAA
TCCAAATAATCTGCACCGGATCCGCTAGAGGATCTCGACCTGCAAGATCCCGGGGGGCAATGAGATATGA
AAAAGCCTGAACTCACCGCGACGTCTGTCGAGAAGTTTCTGATCGAAAAGTTCGACAGCGTCTCCGACCT
GATGCAGCTCTCGGAGGGCGAAGAATCTCGTGCTTTCAGCTTCGATATAGGAGGGCGTGGATATGTCCTG
CGGGTAAATAGCTGCGCCGATGGTTTCTACAAAGATCGTTATGTTTATCGGCACTTTGCATCGGCCGCGC
TCCCGATTCCGGAAGTGCTTGACATTGGGGAATTCAGCGAGAGCCTGACCTATTGCATCTCCCGCCGTGC
ACAGGGTGTCACGTTGCAAGACCTGCCTGAAACCGAACTGCCCGCTGTTCTGCAGCCGGTCGCGGAGGCC
ATGGATGCGATCGCTGCGGCCGATCTTAGCCAGACGAGCGGGTTCGGCCCATTCGGACCGCAAGGAATCG
GTCAATACACTACATGGCGTGATTTCATATGCGCGATTGCTGATCCCCATGTGTATCACTGGCAAACTGT
GATGGACGACACCGTCAGTGCGTCCGTCGCGCAGGCTCTCGATGAGCTGATGCTTTGGGCCGAGGACTGC
CCCGAAGTCCGGCACCTCGTGCACGCGGATTTCGGCTCCAACAATGTCCTGACGGACAATGGCCGCATAA
CAGCGGTCATTGACTGGAGCGAGGCGATGTTCGGGGATTCCCAATACGAGGTCGCCAACATCTTCTTCTG
GAGGCCGTGGTTGGCTTGTATGGAGCAGCAGACGCGCTACTTCGAGCGGAGGCATCCGGAGCTTGCAGGA
TCGCCGCGGCTCCGGGCGTATATGCTCCGCATTGGTCTTGACCAACTCTATCAGAGCTTGGTTGACGGCA
ATTTCGATGATGCAGCTTGGGCGCAGGGTCGATGCGACGCAATCGTCCGATCCGGAGCCGGGACTGTCGG
GCGTACACAAATCGCCCGCAGAAGCGCGGCCGTCTGGACCGATGGCTGTGTAGAAGTACTCGCCGATAGT
GGAAACCGACGCCCCAGCACTCGTCCGGGATCTTGGAGGTGATGTAACATGATCACAAGCTGATCCCCCG
AATTTCCCCGATCGTTCAAACATTTGGCAATAAAGTTTCTTAAGATTGAATCCTGTTGCCGGTCTTGCGA
TGATTATCATATAATTTCTGTTGAATTACGTTAAGCATGTAATAATTAACATGTAATGCATGACGTTATT
TATGAGATGGGTTTTTATGATTAGAGTCCCGCAATTATACATTTAATACGCGATAGAAAACAAAATATAG
CGCGCAAACTAGGATAAATTATCGCGCGCGGTGTCATCTATGTTACTAGATCGGGAATTGATCCCCCCTC
GACAGCTTGCATGCCAGCTTGGGCTGCAGGTCGACGCGTCAATTGATATCGATCCAGGCCTCCCAGCTTT
CGTCCGTATCATCGGTTTCGACAACGTTCGTCAAGTTCAATGCATCAGTTTCATTGCCCACACACCAGAA
TCCTACTAAGTTTGAGTATTATGGCATTGGAAAAGCTGTTTTCTTCTATCATTTGTTCTGCTTGTAATTT
ACTGTGTTCTTTCAGTTTTTGTTTTCGGACATCAAAATGCAAATGGATGGATAAGAGTTAATAAATGATA
TGGTCCTTTTGTTCATTCTCAAATTATTATTATCTGTTGTTTTTACTTTAATGGGTTGAATTTAAGTAAG
AAAGGAACTAACAGTGTGATATTAAGGTGCAATGTTAGACATATAAAACAGTCTTTCACCTCTCTTTGGT
TATGTCTTGAATTGGTTTGTTTCTTCACTTATCTGTGTAATCAAGTTTACTATGAGTCTATGATCAAGTA
ATTATGCAATCAAGTTAAGTACAGTATAGGCTTTTTGTGTCGAGGGGGTACCGAGTCGAGGAATTCACTG
GCCGTCGTTTTACAACGTCGTGACTGGGAAAACCCTGGCGTTACCCAACTTAATCGCCTTGCAGCACATC
CCCCTTTCGCCAGCTGGCGTAATAGCGAAGAGGCCCGCACCGATCGCCCTTCCCAACAGTTGCGCAGCCT
GAATGGCGGGTACCGAGCTCGAATTCAATTCGGCGTTAATTCAGTACATTAAAAACGTCCGCAATGTGTT
ATTAAGTTGTCTAAGCGTCAATTTGTTTACACCACAATATATCCTGCCACCAGCCAGCCAACAGCTCCCC
GACCGGCAGCTCGGCACAAAATCACCACTCGATACAGGCAGCCCATCAGTCCGGGACGGCGTCAGCGGGA
GAGCCGTTGTAAGGCGGCAGACTTTGCTCATGTTACCGATGCTATTCGGAAGAACGGCAACTAAGCTGCC
GGGTTTGAAACACGGATGATCTCGCGGAGGGTAGCATGTTGATTGTAACGATGACAGAGCGTTGCTGCCT
GTGATCAATTCGGGCACGAACCCAGTGGACATAAGCCTGTTCGGTTCGTAAGCTGTAATGCAAGTAGCGT
ATGCGCTCACGCAACTGGTCCAGAACCTTGACCGAACGCAGCGGTGGTAACGGCGCAGTGGCGGTTTTCA
TGGCTTGTTATGACTGTTTTTTTGGGGTACAGTCTATGCCTCGGGCATCCAAGCAGCAAGCGCGTTACGC
CGTGGGTCGATGTTTGATGTTATGGAGCAGCAACGATGTTACGCAGCAGGGCAGTCGCCCTAAAACAAAG
TTAAACATCATGGGGGAAGCGGTGATCGCCGAAGTATCGACTCAACTATCAGAGGTAGTTGGCGTCATCG
AGCGCCATCTCGAACCGACGTTGCTGGCCGTACATTTGTACGGCTCCGCAGTGGATGGCGGCCTGAAGCC
ACACAGTGATATTGATTTGCTGGTTACGGTGACCGTAAGGCTTGATGAAACAACGCGGCGAGCTTTGATC
AACGACCTTTTGGAAACTTCGGCTTCCCCTGGAGAGAGCGAGATTCTCCGCGCTGTAGAAGTCACCATTG
TTGTGCACGACGACATCATTCCGTGGCGTTATCCAGCTAAGCGCGAACTGCAATTTGGAGAATGGCAGCG
CAATGACATTCTTGCAGGTATCTTCGAGCCAGCCACGATCGACATTGATCTGGCTATCTTGCTGACAAAA
GCAAGAGAACATAGCGTTGCCTTGGTAGGTCCAGCGGCGGAGGAACTCTTTGATCCGGTTCCTGAACAGG
ATCTATTTGAGGCGCTAAATGAAACCTTAACGCTATGGAACTCGCCGCCCGACTGGGCTGGCGATGAGCG
AAATGTAGTGCTTACGTTGTCCCGCATTTGGTACAGCGCAGTAACCGGCAAAATCGCGCCGAAGGATGTC
GCTGCCGACTGGGCAATGGAGCGCCTGCCGGCCCAGTATCAGCCCGTCATACTTGAAGCTAGACAGGCTT
ATCTTGGACAAGAAGAAGATCGCTTGGCCTCGCGCGCAGATCAGTTGGAAGAATTTGTCCACTACGTGAA
AGGCGAGATCACCAAGGTAGTCGGCAAATAATGTCTAGCTAGAAATTCGTTCAAGCCGACGCCGCTTCGC
GGCGCGGCTTAACTCAAGCGTTAGATGCACTAAGCACATAATTGCTCACAGCCAAACTATCAGGTCAAGT
CTGCTTTTATTATTTTTAAGCGTGCATAATAAGCCCTACACAAATTGGGAGATATATCATGCATGACCAA
AATCCCTTAACGTGAGTTTTCGTTCCACTGAGCGTCAGACCCCGTAGAAAAGATCAAAGGATCTTCTTGA
GATCCTTTTTTTCTGCGCGTAATCTGCTGCTTGCAAACAAAAAAACCACCGCTACCAGCGGTGGTTTGTT
TGCCGGATCAAGAGCTACCAACTCTTTTTCCGAAGGTAACTGGCTTCAGCAGAGCGCAGATACCAAATAC
TGTCCTTCTAGTGTAGCCGTAGTTAGGCCACCACTTCAAGAACTCTGTAGCACCGCCTACATACCTCGCT
CTGCTAATCCTGTTACCAGTGGCTGCTGCCAGTGGCGATAAGTCGTGTCTTACCGGGTTGGACTCAAGAC
GATAGTTACCGGATAAGGCGCAGCGGTCGGGCTGAACGGGGGGTTCGTGCACACAGCCCAGCTTGGAGCG
AACGACCTACACCGAACTGAGATACCTACAGCGTGAGCTATGAGAAAGCGCCACGCTTCCCGAAGGGAGA
AAGGCGGACAGGTATCCGGTAAGCGGCAGGGTCGGAACAGGAGAGCGCACGAGGGAGCTTCCAGGGGGAA
ACGCCTGGTATCTTTATAGTCCTGTCGGGTTTCGCCACCTCTGACTTGAGCGTCGATTTTTGTGATGCTC
GTCAGGGGGGCGGAGCCTATGGAAAAACGCCAGCAACGCGGCCTTTTTACGGTTCCTGGCCTTTTGCTGG
CCTTTTGCTCACATGTTCTTTCCTGCGTTATCCCCTGATTCTGTGGATAACCGTATTACCGCCTTTGAGT
GAGCTGATACCGCTCGCCGCAGCCGAACGACCGAGCGCAGCGAGTCAGTGAGCGAGGAAGCGGAAGAGCG
CCTGATGCGGTATTTTCTCCTTACGCATCTGTGCGGTATTTCACACCGCATATGGTGCACTCTCAGTACA
ATCTGCTCTGATGCCGCATAGTTAAGCCAGTATACACTCCGCTATCGCTACGTGACTGGGTCATGGCTGC
GCCCCGACACCCGCCAACACCCGCTGACGCGCCCTGACGGGCTTGTCTGCTCCCGGCATCCGCTTACAGA
CAAGCTGTGACCGTCTCCGGGAGCTGCATGTGTCAGAGGTTTTCACCGTCATCACCGAAACGCGCGAGGC
AGGGTGCCTTGATGTGGGCGCCGGCGGTCGAGTGGCGACGGCGCGGCTTGTCCGCGCCCTGGTAGATTGC
CTGGCCGTAGGCCAGCCATTTTTGAGCGGCCAGCGGCCGCGATAGGCCGACGCGAAGCGGCGGGGCGTAG
GGAGCGCAGCGACCGAAGGGTAGGCGCTTTTTGCAGCTCTTCGGCTGTGCGCTGGCCAGACAGTTATGCA
CAGGCCAGGCGGGTTTTAAGAGTTTTAATAAGTTTTAAAGAGTTTTAGGCGGAAAAATCGCCTTTTTTCT
CTTTTATATCAGTCACTTACATGTGTGACCGGTTCCCAATGTACGGCTTTGGGTTCCCAATGTACGGGTT
CCGGTTCCCAATGTACGGCTTTGGGTTCCCAATGTACGTGCTATCCACAGGAAAGAGACCTTTTCGACCT
TTTTCCCCTGCTAGGGCAATTTGCCCTAGCATCTGCTCCGTACATTAGGAACCGGCGGATGCTTCGCCCT
CGATCAGGTTGCGGTAGCGCATGACTAGGATCGGGCCAGCCTGCCCCGCCTCCTCCTTCAAATCGTACTC
CGGCAGGTCATTTGACCCGATCAGCTTGCGCACGGTGAAACAGAACTTCTTGAACTCTCCGGCGCTGCCA
CTGCGTTCGTAGATCGTCTTGAACAACCATCTGGCTTCTGCCTTGCCTGCGGCGCGGCGTGCCAGGCGGT
AGAGAAAACGGCCGATGCCGGGATCGATCAAAAAGTAATCGGGGTGAACCGTCAGCACGTCCGGGTTCTT
GCCTTCTGTGATCTCGCGGTACATCCAATCAGCTAGCTCGATCTCGATGTACTCCGGCCGCCCGGTTTCG
CTCTTTACGATCTTGTAGCGGCTAATCAAGGCTTCACCCTCGGATACCGTCACCAGGCGGCCGTTCTTGG
CCTTCTTCGTACGCTGCATGGCAACGTGCGTGGTGTTTAACCGAATGCAGGTTTCTACCAGGTCGTCTTT
CTGCTTTCCGCCATCGGCTCGCCGGCAGAACTTGAGTACGTCCGCAACGTGTGGACGGAACACGCGGCCG
GGCTTGTCTCCCTTCCCTTCCCGGTATCGGTTCATGGATTCGGTTAGATGGGAAACCGCCATCAGTACCA
GGTCGTAATCCCACACACTGGCCATGCCGGCCGGCCCTGCGGAAACCTCTACGTGCCCGTCTGGAAGCTC
GTAGCGGATCACCTCGCCAGCTCGTCGGTCACGCTTCGACAGACGGAAAACGGCCACGTCCATGATGCTG
CGACTATCGCGGGTGCCCACGTCATAGAGCATCGGAACGAAAAAATCTGGTTGCTCGTCGCCCTTGGGCG
GCTTCCTAATCGACGGCGCACCGGCTGCCGGCGGTTGCCGGGATTCTTTGCGGATTCGATCAGCGGCCGC
TTGCCACGATTCACCGGGGCGTGCTTCTGCCTCGATGCGTTGCCGCTGGGCGGCCTGCGCGGCCTTCAAC
TTCTCCACCAGGTCATCACCCAGCGCCGCGCCGATTTGTACCGGGCCGGATGGTTTGCGACCGCTCACGC
CGATTCCTCGGGCTTGGGGGTTCCAGTGCCATTGCAGGGCCGGCAGACAACCCAGCCGCTTACGCCTGGC
CAACCGCCCGTTCCTCCACACATGGGGCATTCCACGGCGTCGGTGCCTGGTTGTTCTTGATTTTCCATGC
CGCCTCCTTTAGCCGCTAAAATTCATCTACTCATTTATTCATTTGCTCATTTACTCTGGTAGCTGCGCGA
TGTATTCAGATAGCAGCTCGGTAATGGTCTTGCCTTGGCGTACCGCGTACATCTTCAGCTTGGTGTGATC
CTCCGCCGGCAACTGAAAGTTGACCCGCTTCATGGCTGGCGTGTCTGCCAGGCTGGCCAACGTTGCAGCC
TTGCTGCTGCGTGCGCTCGGACGGCCGGCACTTAGCGTGTTTGTGCTTTTGCTCATTTTCTCTTTACCTC
ATTAACTCAAATGAGTTTTGATTTAATTTCAGCGGCCAGCGCCTGGACCTCGCGGGCAGCGTCGCCCTCG
GGTTCTGATTCAAGAACGGTTGTGCCGGCGGCGGCAGTGCCTGGGTAGCTCACGCGCTGCGTGATACGGG
ACTCAAGAATGGGCAGCTCGTACCCGGCCAGCGCCTCGGCAACCTCACCGCCGATGCGCGTGCCTTTGAT
CGCCCGCGACACGACAAAGGCCGCTTGTAGCCTTCCATCCGTGACCTCAATGCGCTGCTTAACCAGCTCC
ACCAGGTCGGCGGTGGCCCATATGTCGTAAGGGCTTGGCTGCACCGGAATCAGCACGAAGTCGGCTGCCT
TGATCGCGGACACAGCCAAGTCCGCCGCCTGGGGCGCTCCGTCGATCACTACGAAGTCGCGCCGGCCGAT
GGCCTTCACGTCGCGGTCAATCGTCGGGCGGTCGATGCCGACAACGGTTAGCGGTTGATCTTCCCGCACG
GCCGCCCAATCGCGGGCACTGCCCTGGGGATCGGAATCGACTAACAGAACATCGGCCCCGGCGAGTTGCA
GGGCGCGGGCTAGATGGGTTGCGATGGTCGTCTTGCCTGACCCGCCTTTCTGGTTAAGTACAGCGATAAC
CTTCATGCGTTCCCCTTGCGTATTTGTTTATTTACTCATCGCATCATATACGCAGCGACCGCATGACGCA
AGCTGTTTTACTCAAATACACATCACCTTTTTAGACGGCGGCGCTCGGTTTCTTCAGCGGCCAAGCTGGC
CGGCCAGGCCGCCAGCTTGGCATCAGACAAACCGGCCAGGATTTCATGCAGCCGCACGGTTGAGACGTGC
GCGGGCGGCTCGAACACGTACCCGGCCGCGATCATCTCCGCCTCGATCTCTTCGGTAATGAAAAACGGTT
CGTCCTGGCCGTCCTGGTGCGGTTTCATGCTTGTTCCTCTTGGCGTTCATTCTCGGCGGCCGCCAGGGCG
TCGGCCTCGGTCAATGCGTCCTCACGGAAGGCACCGCGCCGCCTGGCCTCGGTGGGCGTCACTTCCTCGC
TGCGCTCAAGTGCGCGGTACAGGGTCGAGCGATGCACGCCAAGCAGTGCAGCCGCCTCTTTCACGGTGCG
GCCTTCCTGGTCGATCAGCTCGCGGGCGTGCGCGATCTGTGCCGGGGTGAGGGTAGGGCGGGGGCCAAAC
TTCACGCCTCGGGCCTTGGCGGCCTCGCGCCCGCTCCGGGTGCGGTCGATGATTAGGGAACGCTCGAACT
CGGCAATGCCGGCGAACACGGTCAACACCATGCGGCCGGCCGGCGTGGTGGTGTCGGCCCACGGCTCTGC
CAGGCTACGCAGGCCCGCGCCGGCCTCCTGGATGCGCTCGGCAATGTCCAGTAGGTCGCGGGTGCTGCGG
GCCAGGCGGTCTAGCCTGGTCACTGTCACAACGTCGCCAGGGCGTAGGTGGTCAAGCATCCTGGCCAGCT
CCGGGCGGTCGCGCCTGGTGCCGGTGATCTTCTCGGAAAACAGCTTGGTGCAGCCGGCCGCGTGCAGTTC
GGCCCGTTGGTTGGTCAAGTCCTGGTCGTCGGTGCTGACGCGGGCATAGCCCAGCAGGCCAGCGGCGGCG
CTCTTGTTCATGGCGTAATGTCTCCGGTTCTAGTCGCAAGTATTCTACTTTATGCGACTAAAACACGCGA
CAAGAAAACGCCAGGAAAAGGGCAGGGCGGCAGCCTGTCGCGTAACTTAGGACTTGTGCGACATGTCGTT
TTCAGAAGACGGCTGCACTGAACGTCAGAAGCCGACTGCACTATAGCAGCGGAGGGGTTGGATCAAAGTA
CTTTAAAGTACTTT
Features (pLannotate 1.2.2; 24 found; start..end, strand, type, name):
    133..157     -  misc_feature   RB T-DNA repeat: right border repeat from nopaline C58 T-DNA
    172..897     +  promoter       Ubi promoter (fragment): maize polyubiquitin gene promoter
    894..2137    +  promoter       Ubi promoter (fragment): maize polyubiquitin gene promoter
   2146..3636    +  CDS            CYP76AD1: C76AD_BETVU - Also known as Bv2g029890_ucyh From Beta vulgaris (Sugar beet).
   3703..4527    +  CDS            DODA1: DOD1W_BETVU - Experimental evidence at transcript level: Swiss-Prot protein existence level 2. Opens the cyclic ring of dihydroxy-phenylalanine (DOPA) between carbons 4 and 5, thus producing an unstable seco-DOPA that rearranges nonenzymatically to betalamic acid. From Beta vulgaris (Sugar beet).
   6104..6352    +  terminator     HSP terminator: efficient transcription terminator from the Arabidopsis thaliana heat shock protein 18.2 gene (Nagaya et al., 2010)
   6375..6671    +  terminator     E9 terminator (fragment): terminator and polyadenylation signal from the pea rbcS-E9 gene
   6832..7015    +  promoter       NOS promoter: nopaline synthase promoter NOS promoter
   7067..8077    +  CDS            HygR: aminoglycoside phosphotransferase from E. coli; aph(4)-Ia; confers resistance to hygromycin
   8130..8382    +  terminator     NOS terminator: nopaline synthase terminator and poly(A) signal
   8466..8546    +  CDS            RBCS.3A (fragment): RBS3_PEA - Experimental evidence at protein level: Swiss-Prot protein existence level 1. RuBisCO catalyzes two reactions: the carboxylation of D- ribulose 1,5-bisphosphate, the primary event in carbon dioxide fixation, as well as the oxidative fragmentation of the pentose substrate. Both reactions occur simultaneously and in competition at the same active site. Although the small subunit is not catalytic it is essential for maximal activity (Probable). Binds to abscisic acid (ABA); only half of the possible binding sites are occupied in the crystal; and there are indications this is a low affi
   8953..9108    +  CDS            lacZα (fragment): LacZα fragment of β-galactosidase; lacZ fragment
   9107..9126    -  misc_feature   MCS (fragment): pUC18/19 multiple cloning site
   9195..9219    -  misc_feature   LB T-DNA repeat: left border repeat from nopaline C58 T-DNA
   9478..9501    +  promoter       Pc promoter (fragment): intI1 (promoter lies within the coding sequence); class 1 integron promoter
   9677..9733    +  CDS            GmR (fragment): gentamycin acetyltransferase; aacC1; confers resistance to gentamycin
   9744..10531   +  CDS            SmR (fragment): aminoglycoside adenylyltransferase (Murphy, 1985); aadA; confers resistance to spectinomycin and streptomycin
  10777..11365   +  rep_origin     ori: high-copy-number ColE1/pMB1/pBR322/pUC origin of replication
  11551..11691   -  misc_feature   bom: basis of mobility region from pBR322
  11793..11832   -  CDS            rop (fragment): Rop protein, which maintains plasmids at low copy number; rop
  12035..12229   -  rep_origin     pVS1 oriV: origin of replication for the Pseudomonas plasmid pVS1 (Heeb et al., 2000)
  12295..13368   -  CDS            pVS1 RepA: replication protein from the Pseudomonas plasmid pVS1 (Heeb et al., 2000)
  13797..14426   -  CDS            pVS1 StaA: stability protein from the Pseudomonas plasmid pVS1 (Heeb et al., 2000)
  14986..15387   -  CDS            Y4CG_SINFN (fragment): Protein inferred from homology: Swiss-Prot protein existence level 3. From Sinorhizobium fredii (strain NBRC 101917 / NGR234).
