[The description below was written by a language model from this plasmid's Addgene catalogue record and pLannotate feature annotations shown in this document.]
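Description:
UBQ:RUBY is a plant expression binary vector built on the pHDE backbone, roughly 15.6 kb in total, designed for Agrobacterium-mediated T-DNA delivery. It is maintained in E. coli through a ColE1/pMB1-type origin (with a bom site and a remnant of rop) and carries the pVS1 oriV, RepA and StaA functions that allow stable replication in Agrobacterium. Bacterial selection is with spectinomycin, provided by an aadA (SmR) gene.

Between the nopaline-type right and left T-DNA borders sits the payload. The maize polyubiquitin promoter, annotated as two adjoining fragments, drives RUBY, a synthetic reporter for betalain pigment production. The feature table identifies two sugar beet coding sequences within it: CYP76AD1, and DODA1, the DOPA dioxygenase that yields betalamic acid. About 1.5 kb following DODA1 and preceding the terminators is unannotated; RUBY is generally described as including a third gene, a glucosyltransferase, with the open reading frames joined by 2A peptides, but the annotation itself does not confirm these elements. The cassette is closed by the Arabidopsis HSP18.2 terminator followed by a pea rbcS-E9 terminator fragment. Downstream, a NOS promoter–hygromycin phosphotransferase–NOS terminator unit provides selection of transformed plant tissue, and small remnants of an rbcS sequence, lacZα and a pUC cloning site lie near the left border.

Because betalain accumulation gives a red colour visible to the naked eye, the construct serves as a noninvasive visual marker of plant transformation and of gene expression under a strong constitutive promoter, requiring no substrate or imaging equipment.
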