Addgene plasmid #160909: UBQ:RUBY
Purpose: RUBY under the control of Ubiquitin promoter/marker for transformation
Depositing lab: Yunde Zhao. Depositing organization: University of California, San Diego (UCSD). Publication: A reporter for noninvasively monitoring gene expression and plant transformation. He Y, Zhang T, Sun H, Zhan H, Zhao Y. Hortic Res. 2020 Sep 19;7:152. doi: 10.1038/s41438-020-00390-1. eCollection 2020. PubMed 33024566.
Backbone
  Vector backbone: pHDE
  Backbone size w/o insert (bp): 9346
  Total vector size (bp): 15550
  Vector type: Plant Expression
Growth in bacteria
  Bacterial resistance: Spectinomycin, 50 μg/mL
  Growth temperature: 37°C
  Growth strain: DH5alpha
  Copy number: Unknown
Gene/Insert
  Gene/Insert name: RUBY and UBIQUITIN promoter
  Species: Synthetic
  Insert size (bp): 6205
  Promoter: UBIQUITIN
  Cloning method: Gibson Cloning
  Sequencing primers: 5′ CCTGTCAAACACTGATAGTTTctgcagtgcagcgtgacccggtc; 3′ GCTTACTCAGTTAGGTCTAGCTTATCTTTAATCATATTCCATAGTCCA
Terms and licenses: Academic/Nonprofit Terms; Industry Terms: Not Available to Industry
How to cite: UBQ:RUBY was a gift from Yunde Zhao (Addgene plasmid # 160909 ; http://n2t.net/addgene:160909 ; RRID:Addgene_160909)
